>Addgene plasmid #22314 | pRS405-PTEF-Dcr1 | addgene full sequence | sequence record 256079 | Addgene NGS Result
GATTCATTAATGCAGCTGGCACGACAGGTTTCCCGACTGGAAAGCGGGCAGTGAGCGCAACGCAATTAAT
GTGAGTTAGCTCACTCATTAGGCACCCCAGGCTTTACACTTTATGCTTCCGGCTCGTATGTTGTGTGGAA
TTGTGAGCGGATAACAATTTCACACAGGAAACAGCTATGACCATGATTACGCCAAGCGCGCAATTAACCC
TCACTAAAGGGAACAAAAGCTGGAGCTCATAGCTTCAAAATGTTTCTACTCCTTTTTTACTCTTCCAGAT
TTTCTCGGACTCCGCGCATCGCCGTACCACTTCAAAACACCCAAGCACAGCATACTAAATTTCCCCTCTT
TCTTCCTCTAGGGTGTCGTTAATTACCCGTACTAAAGGTTTGGAAAAGAAAAAAGAGACCGCCTCGTTTC
TTTTTCTTCGTCGAAAAAGGCAATAAAAATTTTTATCACGTTTCTTTTTCTTGAAAATTTTTTTTTTGAT
TTTTTTCTCTTTCGATGACCTCCCATTGATATTTAAGTTAATAAACGGTCTTCAATTTCTCAAGTTTCAG
TTTCATTTTTCTTGTTCTATTACAACTTTTTTTACTTCTTGCTCATTAGAAAGAAAGCATAGCAATCTAA
TCTAAGTTTTCTAGATGAATAGAGAAAAAAGCGCCGATCTAAGTAAAACATCAGATGCTCCATACAATGA
ACTCGATGCCAAAAATTTAAGAAATTTCTATAAGGTTCAAAATGCATGTGCGCAATTGAGGGAATCCATA
AAAGTAATTTACGAAAACGGGTTATCATCCGATCAATTGAATACTATGGCGAAACATGGGAACGACCTAG
AAAAATCTATTGCAAACAGTCCTGCTATGTCCGTAGCAAGTTGCTTGAACCAAGTTAGACCCACCCTAGA
CATCAAGAATATCTTTGATCATTATAAATTTGAAAATAATTCATCACCAGTTGATCCTTATGTCCATTAT
CCCGTATGTTCTGATCAAAATTTGGAAAATTTGGCTTTCATTCATAGATCTTTGCCGAATATGAATGTCA
AATTGACTGAATTGCAAAAGACCGTAATGAGTAATGAACGTTTGGAATTTTTAGGTGATAGTTGGCTTGG
CGCCTTAGTGGCGTATATTATTTATAAGAAATATCCTTATGCTAATGAAGGTGCCTTATCAAAGATGAAG
GAAGCTATCGTTAACAACAACAATTTGGAAAAGATCTGTGAAAAACTTGGCTTTAAAGAAAGATTAAAGG
AAAATATTCCACGTTCTTCAATGAAAATCAAAGATAGATTAACCAAGAATTACGCAGACTGTGTGGAAGC
CTACATTGGCGCATTGGTTATTGATAGATTTTCAACAGAATTTAATGATGTTGCTCTTTGGCTTGAAGAA
CTATCTGAGGAACATTTCATTGAACTAGGACCTATGATGGTCAAAGAGCCTTTAAACAAAAATGCAAAGG
GTGAACTAGGTGCGTTCTTACAATTTAATAATATTGGAGCCAAAATATCATATAAAAGATTGAATGATAA
ATCTCCGTTTAAGGTAGAAGTAAGATTGGGGAATAATTTGTTAGGTATTGGAGATGGTTCAAATGTGAGA
GAAGCTGAACAGAGAGCCGCTATGGAAGCACTTGCTCAACCGAAATTGATTCAAAAATATTCTCTACATG
ATATTGAACTAGAAAGAGGCATGATTGAAGAAGCAGATAATGTTCCCCAACTACTCAAAAGTGCGGAAAT
TCCCAATCAAACACCACAAAGTCATCATTCTATCACAGAAGAAATTGATGAAGAAGAAGGTCTTACATTC
CCCCATTCGAATCCATTTTTGAAAGGTACACCACCAGCAGTTTTACCTGAAATTGTAACTAATCAAATTC
CACAGGCTTCTGCGGATCATCAAGAACAAAATGTGCCTGACACTGATAAAATTGTGAATGATGTTATGGA
ACGTATGAGTAAGATACTGTCGGTGATGGTTTCTGAGGCTGTTTCAAATGCACTTGGTAGACCAGCTCCA
AAAAATGCACCTATCCCTATCCCAGTAACAACCCCAGTCTCACCGCTAGCAACATCCCCAGTCTCAGTCT
CAGTCCCAGCGCCAGCTCCAGCCGTAGCTGTCACCCCATCAGTTGTGAATAATCCACCACAACCCAAAAT
GGTCACACAACCGGTAAGCACAAACCTAAATAAAACGCCTGAAGTTGCACTTTTAAATTCTGTGTATGAT
AAAGAAGCCTCAGGGAGACTTTATGCATTGTTAGGTAAATATAAATTGTATCCAGAATATAATACCGAGC
AACTAGGAATGACAGATTTTTATACGGTATGCTTTATAAAGGGTGTTGGTGTAGAAATTGGTAAAGGCCA
TGGTAGAAGTAAAAAGATATCCCAACATAAATCTGCAGAAGATGCTTTGAATGGAAAAGCACTGAAGGAA
TACTTGAGGCATTGCAACAATCTGTGACTCGAGTCATGTAATTAGTTATGTCACGCTTACATTCACGCCC
TCCCCCCACATCCGCTCTAACCGAAAAGGAAGGAGTTAGACAACCTGAAGTCTAGGTCCCTATTTATTTT
TTTATAGTTATGTTAGTATTAAGAACGTTATTTATATTTCAAATTTTTCTTTTTTTTCTGTACAGACGCG
TGTACGCATGTAACATTATACTGAAAACCTTGCTTGAGAAGGTTTTGGGACGCTCGAAGGCTTTAATTTG
CGGCCGGTACCCAATTCGCCCTATAGTGAGTCGTATTACGCGCGCTCACTGGCCGTCGTTTTACAACGTC
GTGACTGGGAAAACCCTGGCGTTACCCAACTTAATCGCCTTGCAGCACATCCCCCTTTCGCCAGCTGGCG
TAATAGCGAAGAGGCCCGCACCGATCGCCCTTCCCAACAGTTGCGCAGCCTGAATGGCGAATGG
[124 nt withheld, positions 2935-3058]
C
[91 nt withheld, positions 3060-3150]
A
[49 nt withheld, positions 3152-3200]
CCTTTGACGTTGGAGTCCACGTTCTTT
[37 nt withheld, positions 3228-3264]
ACCCTATCTCGGTCTATTCTTTTGATTTATAAGGGATTTTGCCGATTTCGGCCTATTGGTTAAAAAATGA
GCTGATTTAACAAAAATTTAACGCGAATTTTAACAAAATATTAACGCTTACAATTTCCTGATGCGGTATT
TTCTCCTTACGCATCTGTGCGGTATTTCACACCGCATATCGACCGGTCGAGGAGAACTTCTAGTATATCT
ACATACCTAATATTATTGCCTTATTAAAAATGGAATCCCAACAATTACATCAAAATCCACATTCTCTTCA
AAATCAATTGTCCTGTACTTCCTTGTTCATGTGTGTTCAAAAACGTTATATTTATAGGATAATTATACTC
TATTTCTCAACAAGTAATTGGTTGTTTGGCCGAGCGGTCTAAGGCGCCTGATTCAAGAAATATCTTGACC
GCAGTTAACTGTGGGAATACTCAGGTATCGTAAGATGCAAGAGTTCGAATCTCTTAGCAACCATTATTTT
TTTCCTCAACATAACGAGAACACACAGGGGCGCTATCGCACAGAATCAAATTCGATGACTGGAAATTTTT
TGTTAATTTCAGAGGTCGCCTGACGCATATACCTTTTTCAACTGAAAAATTGGGAGAAAAAGGAAAGGTG
AGAGCGCCGGAACCGGCTTTTCATATAGAATAGAGAAGCGTTCATGACTAAATGCTTGCATCACAATACT
TGAAGTTGACAATATTATTTAAGGACCTATTGTTTTTTCCAATAGGTGGTTAGCAATCGTCTTACTTTCT
AACTTTTCTTACCTTTTACATTTCAGCAATATATATATATATATTTCAAGGATATACCATTCTAATGTCT
GCCCCTAAGAAGATCGTCGTTTTGCCAGGTGACCACGTTGGTCAAGAAATCACAGCCGAAGCCATTAAGG
TTCTTAAAGCTATTTCTGATGTTCGTTCCAATGTCAAGTTCGATTTCGAAAATCATTTAATTGGTGGTGC
TGCTATCGATGCTACAGGTGTTCCACTTCCAGATGAGGCGCTGGAAGCCTCCAAGAAGGCTGATGCCGTT
TTGTTAGGTGCTGTGGGTGGTCCTAAATGGGGTACCGGTAGTGTTAGACCTGAACAAGGTTTACTAAAAA
TCCGTAAAGAACTTCAATTGTACGCCAACTTAAGACCATGTAACTTTGCATCCGACTCTCTTTTAGACTT
ATCTCCAATCAAGCCACAATTTGCTAAAGGTACTGACTTCGTTGTTGTCAGAGAATTAGTGGGAGGTATT
TACTTTGGTAAGAGAAAGGAAGACGATGGTGATGGTGTCGCTTGGGATAGTGAACAATACACCGTTCCAG
AAGTGCAAAGAATCACAAGAATGGCCGCTTTCATGGCCCTACAACATGAGCCACCATTGCCTATTTGGTC
CTTGGATAAAGCTAATGTTTTGGCCTCTTCAAGATTATGGAGAAAAACTGTGGAGGAAACCATCAAGAAC
GAATTCCCTACATTGAAGGTTCAACATCAATTGATTGATTCTGCCGCCATGATCCTAGTTAAGAACCCAA
CCCACCTAAATGGTATTATAATCACCAGCAACATGTTTGGTGATATCATCTCCGATGAAGCCTCCGTTAT
CCCAGGTTCCTTGGGTTTGTTGCCATCTGCGTCCTTGGCCTCTTTGCCAGACAAGAACACCGCATTTGGT
TTGTACGAACCATGCCACGGTTCTGCTCCAGATTTGCCAAAGAATAAGGTCAACCCTATCGCCACTATCT
TGTCTGCTGCAATGATGTTGAAATTGTCATTGAACTTGCCTGAAGAAGGTAAGGCCATTGAAGATGCAGT
TAAAAAGGTTTTGGATGCAGGTATCAGAACTGGTGATTTAGGTGGTTCCAACAGTACCACCGAAGTCGGT
GATGCTGTCGCCGAAGAAGTTAAGAAAATCCTTGCTTAAAAAGATTCTCTTTTTTTATGATATTTGTACA
TAAACTTTATAAATGAAATTCATAATAGAAACGACACGAAATTACAAAATGGAATATGTTCATAGGGTAG
ACGAAACTATATACGCAATCTACATACATTTATCAAGAAGGAGAAAAAGGAGGATGTAAAGGAATACAGG
TAAGCAAATTGATACTAATGGCTCAACGTGATAAGGAAAAAGAATTGCACTTTAACATTAATATTGACAA
GGAGGAGGGCACCACACAAAAAGTTAGGTGTAACAGAAAATCATGAAACTATGATTCCTAATTTATATAT
TGGAGGATTTTCTCTAAAAAAAAAAAAATACAACAAATAAAAAACACTCAATGACCTGACCATTTGATGG
AGTTTAAGTCAATACCTTCTTGAACCATTTCCCATAATGGTGAAAGTTCCCTCAAGAATTTTACTCTGTC
AGAAACGGCCTTAACGACGTAGTCGATATGGTGCACTCTCAGTACAATCTGCTCTGATGCCGCATAGTTA
AGCCAGCCCCGACACCCGCCAACACCCGCTGACGCGCCCTGACGGGCTTGTCTGCTCCCGGCATCCGCTT
ACAGACAAGCTGTGACCGTCTCCGGGAGCTGCATGTGTCAGAGGTTTTCACCGTCATCACCGAAACGCGC
GAGACGAAAGGGCCTCGTGATACGCCTATTTTTATAGGTTAATGTCATGATAATAATGGTTTCTTAGACG
TCAGGTGGCACTTTTCGGGGAAATGTGCGCGGAACCCCTATTTGTTTATTTTTCTAAATACATTCAAATA
TGTATCCGCTCATGAGACAATAACCCTGATAAATGCTTCAATAATATTGAAAAAGGAAGAGTATGAGTAT
TCAACATTTCCGTGTCGCCCTTATTCCCTTTTTTGCGGCATTTTGCCTTCCTGTTTTTGCTCACCCAGAA
ACGCTGGTGAAAGTAAAAGATGCTGAAGATCAGTTGGGTGCACGAGTGGGTTACATCGAACTGGATCTCA
ACAGCGGTAAGATCCTTGAGAGTTTTCGCCCCGAAGAACGTTTTCCAATGATGAGCACTTTTAAAGTTCT
GCTATGTGGCGCGGTATTATCCCGTATTGACGCCGGGCAAGAGCAACTCGGTCGCCGCATACACTATTCT
CAGAATGACTTGGTTGAGTACTCACCAGTCACAGAAAAGCATCTTACGGATGGCATGACAGTAAGAGAAT
TATGCAGTGCTGCCATAACCATGAGTGATAACACTGCGGCCAACTTACTTCTGACAACGATCGGAGGACC
GAAGGAGCTAACCGCTTTTTTGCACAACATGGGGGATCATGTAACTCGCCTTGATCGTTGGGAACCGGAG
CTGAATGAAGCCATACCAAACGACGAGCGTGACACCACGATGCCTGTAGCAATGGCAACAACGTTGCGCA
AACTATTAACTGGCGAACTACTTACTCTAGCTTCCCGGCAACAATTAATAGACTGGATGGAGGCGGATAA
AGTTGCAGGACCACTTCTGCGCTCGGCCCTTCCGGCTGGCTGGTTTATTGCTGATAAATCTGGAGCCGGT
GAGCGTGGGTCTCGCGGTATCATTGCAGCACTGGGGCCAGATGGTAAGCCCTCCCGTATCGTAGTTATCT
ACACGACGGGGAGTCAGGCAACTATGGATGAACGAAATAGACAGATCGCTGAGATAGGTGCCTCACTGAT
TAAGCATTGGTAACTGTCAGACCAAGTTTACTCATATATACTTTAGATTGATTTAAAACTTCATTTTTAA
TTTAAAAGGATCTAGGTGAAGATCCTTTTTGATAATCTCATGACCAAAATCCCTTAACGTGAGTTTTCGT
TCCACTGAGCGTCAGACCCCGTAGAAAAGATCAAAGGATCTTCTTGAGATCCTTTTTTTCTGCGCGTAAT
CTGCTGCTTGCAAACAAAAAAACCACCGCTACCAGCGGTGGTTTGTTTGCCGGATCAAGAGCTACCAACT
CTTTTTCCGAAGGTAACTGGCTTCAGCAGAGCGCAGATACCAAATACTGTTCTTCTAGTGTAGCCGTAGT
TAGGCCACCACTTCAAGAACTCTGTAGCACCGCCTACATACCTCGCTCTGCTAATCCTGTTACCAGTGGC
TGCTGCCAGTGGCGATAAGTCGTGTCTTACCGGGTTGGACTCAAGACGATAGTTACCGGATAAGGCGCAG
CGGTCGGGCTGAACGGGGGGTTCGTGCACACAGCCCAGCTTGGAGCGAACGACCTACACCGAACTGAGAT
ACCTACAGCGTGAGCTATGAGAAAGCGCCACGCTTCCCGAAGGGAGAAAGGCGGACAGGTATCCGGTAAG
CGGCAGGGTCGGAACAGGAGAGCGCACGAGGGAGCTTCCAGGGGGAAACGCCTGGTATCTTTATAGTCCT
GTCGGGTTTCGCCACCTCTGACTTGAGCGTCGATTTTTGTGATGCTCGTCAGGGGGGCGGAGCCTATGGA
AAAACGCCAGCAACGCGGCCTTTTTACGGTTCCTGGCCTTTTGCTGGCCTTTTGCTCACATGTTCTTTCC
TGCGTTATCCCCTGATTCTGTGGATAACCGTATTACCGCCTTTGAGTGAGCTGATACCGCTCGCCGCAGC
CGAACGACCGAGCGCAGCGAGTCAGTGAGCGAGGAAGCGGAAGAGCGCCCAATACGCAAACCGCCTCTCC
CCGCGCGTTGGCC
Features (pLannotate 1.2.2; 21 found; start..end, strand, type, name):
     67..88      +  protein_bind   CAP binding site: CAP binding activates transcription in the presence of cAMP. E. coli catabolite activator protein
    103..133     +  promoter       lac promoter: promoter for the E. coli lac operon
    141..157     +  protein_bind   lac operator: The lac repressor binds to the lac operator to inhibit transcription in E. coli. This inhibition can be relieved by adding lactose or isopropyl-β-D-thiogalactopyranoside (IPTG). lac repressor encoded by lacI
    202..220     +  promoter       T3 promoter: promoter for bacteriophage T3 RNA polymerase
    238..636     +  promoter       TEF1 promoter: S. cerevisiae TEF1; promoter for EF-1α
   1083..1238    +  CDS            rnc (fragment): RNC_HELHP - Protein inferred from homology: Swiss-Prot protein existence level 3. Digests double-stranded RNA. Involved in the processing of primary rRNA transcript to yield the immediate precursors to the large and small rRNAs (23S and 16S). Processes some mRNAs, and tRNAs when they are encoded in the rRNA operon. Processes pre-crRNA and tracrRNA of type II CRISPR loci if present in the organism. From Helicobacter hepaticus (strain ATCC 51449 / 3B1).
   2484..2731    +  terminator     CYC1 terminator: S. cerevisiae CYC1; transcription terminator for CYC1
   2750..2768    -  promoter       T7 promoter: promoter for bacteriophage T7 RNA polymerase
   2776..2931    +  CDS            lacZα (fragment): LacZα fragment of β-galactosidase; lacZ fragment
   2935..3363    +  rep_origin     f1 ori (sequence partly withheld): f1 bacteriophage origin of replication; arrow indicates direction of (+) strand synthesis
   3391..3443    -  misc_feature   bom (fragment): basis of mobility region from pBR322
   3474..3551    +  CDS            YO192_YEAST (fragment): Experimental evidence at protein level: Swiss-Prot protein existence level 1. From Saccharomyces cerevisiae (strain ATCC 204508 / S288c) (Baker's yeast).
   3691..4098    +  promoter       LEU2 promoter: S. cerevisiae LEU2
   4099..5193    +  CDS            LEU2: 3-isopropylmalate dehydrogenase, required for leucine biosynthesis; S. cerevisiae LEU2; yeast auxotrophic marker
   5555..5671    -  CDS            NFS1 (fragment): NFS1_YEAST - Also known as SPL1 From Saccharomyces cerevisiae (strain ATCC 204508 / S288c) (Baker's yeast).
   5670..5720    -  misc_feature   bom (fragment): basis of mobility region from pBR322
   5822..5857    -  CDS            rop (fragment): Rop protein, which maintains plasmids at low copy number; rop
   5952..6056    +  promoter       AmpR promoter: bla
   6057..6917    +  CDS            AmpR: β-lactamase; bla; confers resistance to ampicillin, carbenicillin, and related antibiotics
   7088..7676    +  rep_origin     ori: high-copy-number ColE1/pMB1/pBR322/pUC origin of replication
   7859..54      +  CDS            lacI (fragment) (across the origin): lac repressor; lacI; The lac repressor binds to the lac operator to inhibit transcription in E. coli. This inhibition can be relieved by adding lactose or isopropyl-β-D-thiogalactopyranoside (IPTG).
