[The description below was written by a language model from this plasmid's Addgene catalogue record and pLannotate feature annotations shown in this document.]
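Description:
pRS405-PTEF-Dcr1 is a yeast integrating expression plasmid carrying the Dicer gene DCR1 from the budding yeast Saccharomyces castellii. The catalogue lists the backbone as pRS404-PTEF, but the plasmid name, the LEU2 selectable marker field and the annotated sequence all point to a pRS405-type (LEU2) vector, so the backbone entry appears inconsistent with the rest of the record. In E. coli the plasmid is maintained through a high-copy ColE1/pUC-type origin with ampicillin selection (AmpR, β-lactamase), and an f1 origin is also present. No yeast replication origin or centromere is annotated, in keeping with its integrating design: stable yeast transformants arise by recombination into the genome and are selected by leucine prototrophy through the S. cerevisiae LEU2 gene and its own promoter.

The expression cassette places the DCR1 coding sequence, cloned between XbaI and XhoI sites that remain intact, downstream of the strong constitutive S. cerevisiae TEF1 promoter and upstream of the CYC1 terminator. The automated annotation does not label the insert as DCR1. It only marks a short segment between promoter and terminator with similarity to bacterial RNase III (rnc), which fits a Dicer-type enzyme that cleaves double-stranded RNA. Flanking T3 and T7 promoters, lac promoter/operator elements and a lacZα fragment are remnants of the pBluescript-derived polylinker region, and several other small fragment hits (bom, rop, lacI, NFS1) are backbone or LEU2-flanking remnants.

The associated publication concerns RNAi in budding yeast, so the construct would serve for stable constitutive expression of S. castellii Dicer in yeast in studies of RNA interference. The record does not name the intended host strain or integration site.
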