Addgene plasmid #22314: pRS405-PTEF-Dcr1
Depositing lab: David Bartel. Depositing organization: Whitehead Institute for Biomedical Research. Publication: RNAi in budding yeast. Drinnenberg IA, Weinberg DE, Xie KT, Mower JP, Wolfe KH, Fink GR, Bartel DP. Science. 2009 Oct 23;326(5952):544-550. doi: 10.1126/science.1176945. Epub 2009 Sep 10. PubMed 19745116.
Backbone
  Vector backbone: pRS404-PTEF
  Backbone size w/o insert (bp): 4300
  Vector type: Yeast Expression ; Integrating plasmid
  Selectable markers: LEU2
Growth in bacteria
  Bacterial resistance: Ampicillin, 100 μg/mL
  Growth temperature: 37°C
  Growth strain: DH5alpha
  Copy number: Unknown
Gene/Insert
  Gene/Insert name: DCR1
  Species: Saccharomyces castellii
  Cloning method: Restriction Enzyme; 5′ cloning site XbaI (not destroyed); 3′ cloning site XhoI (not destroyed)
  Sequencing primers: 5′ T3; 3′ CYC1
Terms and licenses: Academic/Nonprofit Terms; Industry Terms: Not Available to Industry
Depositor comments: DcrI coding sequence was inserted between TEF promoter and CYC1 terminator.
How to cite: pRS405-PTEF-Dcr1 was a gift from David Bartel (Addgene plasmid # 22314 ; http://n2t.net/addgene:22314 ; RRID:Addgene_22314)
