>Addgene plasmid #22314 | pRS405-PTEF-Dcr1 | addgene partial sequence | sequence record 28143 | 22314 with T3
ATGTTTCTACTCCTTTTTTACTCTTCCAGATTTTCTCGGACTCCGCGCATCGCCGTACCACTTCAAAACA
CCCAAGCACAGCATACTAAATTTCCCCTCTTTCTTCCTCTAGGGTGTCGTTAATTACCCGTACTAAAGGT
TTGGAAAAGAAAAAAGAGACCGCCTCGTTTCTTTTTCTTCGTCGAAAAAGGCAATAAAAATTTTTATCAC
GTTTCTTTTTCTTGAAAATTTTTTTTTTGATTTTTTTCTCTTTCGATGACCTCCCATTGATATTTAAGTT
AATAAACGGTCTTCAATTTCTCAAGTTTCAGTTTCATTTTTCTTGTTCTATTACAACTTTTTTTACTTCT
TGCTCATTAGAAAGAAAGCATAGCAATCTAATCTAAGTTTTCTAGATGAATAGAGAAAAAAGCGCCGATC
TAAGTAAAACATCAGATGCTCCATACAATGAACTCGATGCCAAAAATTTAAGAAATTTCTATAAGGTTCA
AAATGCATGTGCGCAATTGAGGGAATCCATAAAAGTAATTTACGAAAACGGGTTATCATCCGATCAATTG
AATACTATGGCGAAACATGGGAACGACCTAGAAAAATCTATTGCAAACAGTCCTGCTATGTCCGTAGCAA
GTTGCTTGAACC
